Addgene plasmid #104264: pHH0103 FNBP4 WW domain #2
Purpose: Bacterial expression of WW domain #2 from FNBP4
Depositing lab: Sachdev Sidhu & Marius Sudol. Depositing organization: University of Toronto.
Backbone
  Vector backbone: pHH0103
  Vector type: Bacterial Expression
Growth in bacteria
  Bacterial resistance: Ampicillin, 100 μg/mL
  Growth temperature: 37°C
  Growth strain: DH5alpha
  Copy number: Unknown
Gene/Insert
  Gene/Insert name: FNBP4 WW domain #2
  Species: H. sapiens (human)
  Insert size (bp): 183
  Mutation: codon optimized for expression in bacteria
  Entrez Gene: FNBP4 (a.k.a. FBP30)
  Promoter: tac
  Tag / fusion protein: GST (N terminal on backbone)
  Cloning method: Restriction Enzyme; 5′ cloning site SfiI (unknown if destroyed); 3′ cloning site NotI (unknown if destroyed)
  Sequencing primers: 5′ pGEX-5'
Terms and licenses: Academic/Nonprofit Terms; Industry Terms: Not Available to Industry
Depositor comments: Amino acid sequence: Linker - ENLYFQGRRASV(gagctc) and WW domain - EINATPKGWSCHWDRDHRRYFYVNEQSGESQWEFPDGEE
How to cite: pHH0103 FNBP4 WW domain #2 was a gift from Sachdev Sidhu & Marius Sudol (Addgene plasmid # 104264 ; http://n2t.net/addgene:104264 ; RRID:Addgene_104264)
