[The description below was written by a language model from this plasmid's Addgene catalogue record and pLannotate feature annotations shown in this document.]
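Description:
pHH0103 FNBP4 WW domain #2 is a bacterial expression plasmid of about 6.9 kb built on the pHH0103 backbone for producing the second WW domain of human FNBP4 (also known as FBP30) as a tagged fusion protein in E. coli. It replicates from a ColE1/pMB1-type origin and is selected with ampicillin through the β-lactamase gene. The catalogue lists copy number as unknown. The backbone also carries the pBR322 bom region, an f1 phage origin that interrupts the rop gene, and fragments of the tetracycline resistance gene and its promoter.

Expression is driven by the tac promoter with a downstream lac operator. The plasmid carries lacI under the lacIq promoter, so transcription is repressed until IPTG is added. The annotated reading frame begins with a 6xHis tag, followed by Schistosoma japonicum GST. According to the depositor comments, GST is joined to the insert by a linker that contains a TEV protease-type recognition motif. The 183 bp insert is codon optimized for bacteria and was cloned between SfiI and NotI sites; the annotation recognises a 117 bp FNBP4 fragment within it. An fd terminator lies just downstream, followed by two fragments of M13 gene III. Together with the f1 origin, these suggest the backbone derives from a phagemid display vector, though the record does not say so, and the gene III fragments sit beyond the terminator.

The stated purpose is bacterial expression of this WW domain. The His and GST tags allow affinity purification or immobilisation of the domain, as would be useful in studies of WW domain–ligand binding.
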