Features (pLannotate 1.2.2; 21 found; start..end, strand, type, name):
      1..29      +  promoter       tac promoter: strong E. coli promoter; hybrid between the trp and lac UV5 promoters
     37..53      +  protein_bind   lac operator: The lac repressor binds to the lac operator to inhibit transcription in E. coli. This inhibition can be relieved by adding lactose or isopropyl-β-D-thiogalactopyranoside (IPTG). lac repressor encoded by lacI
    138..155     +  CDS            6xHis: 6xHis affinity tag
    171..824     +  CDS            GST26_SCHJA: Experimental evidence at protein level: Swiss-Prot protein existence level 1. GST isoenzymes appear to play a central role in the parasite detoxification system. Other functions are also suspected including a role in increasing the solubility of haematin in the parasite gut. From Schistosoma japonicum (Blood fluke).
    948..1064    +  CDS            FNBP4 (fragment): FNBP4_HUMAN - Also known as FBP30, KIAA1014. Experimental evidence at protein level: Swiss-Prot protein existence level 1. From Homo sapiens (Human).
   1083..1130    +  terminator     fd terminator (sequence withheld): central terminator from bacteriophage fd (Otsuka and Kunisawa, 1982)
   1135..1347    +  CDS            M13 gene III (fragment) (sequence partly withheld): pIII; III; minor coat protein
   1362..1832    +  CDS            M13 gene III (fragment) (sequence partly withheld): pIII; III; minor coat protein
   1854..1924    +  CDS            TcR (fragment): tetracycline efflux protein; tet; confers resistance to tetracycline
   2166..2546    -  CDS            YPB1_ECOLX: Protein predicted: Swiss-Prot protein existence level 4. From Escherichia coli.
   2563..2714    +  CDS            rop (fragment): Rop protein, which maintains plasmids at low copy number; rop
   2750..3178    -  rep_origin     f1 ori (sequence partly withheld): f1 bacteriophage origin of replication; arrow indicates direction of (+) strand synthesis
   3187..3226    +  CDS            rop (fragment): Rop protein, which maintains plasmids at low copy number; rop
   3328..3468    +  misc_feature   bom: basis of mobility region from pBR322
   3654..4241    -  rep_origin     ori: high-copy-number ColE1/pMB1/pBR322/pUC origin of replication
   4412..5272    -  CDS            AmpR: β-lactamase; bla; confers resistance to ampicillin, carbenicillin, and related antibiotics
   5273..5377    -  promoter       AmpR promoter: bla
   5486..5563    +  promoter       lacIq promoter: lacI (mutant); In the lacIq allele, a single base change in the promoter boosts expression of the lacI gene about 10-fold.
   5564..6646    +  CDS            lacI: lac repressor; lacI; The lac repressor binds to the lac operator to inhibit transcription in E. coli. This inhibition can be relieved by adding lactose or isopropyl-β-D-thiogalactopyranoside (IPTG).
   6659..6680    +  protein_bind   CAP binding site: CAP binding activates transcription in the presence of cAMP. E. coli catabolite activator protein
   6699..6716    +  promoter       tet promoter (fragment): E. coli promoter for tetracycline efflux protein gene
>Addgene plasmid #104264 | pHH0103 FNBP4 WW domain #2 | addgene full sequence | sequence record 203718 | Addgene NGS Result
TTGACAATTAATCATCGGCTCGTATAATGTGTGGAATTGTGAGCGGATAACAATTTCACACAGGAAACAG
CCAGTCCGTTTAGGTGTTTTCACGAGCACTTCACCAACAAGGACCATAGATTATGAAAATCGAAGAACAC
CATCACCATCACCATTCCAGCGGTAAGCTTATGTCCCCTATACTAGGTTATTGGAAAATTAAGGGCCTTG
TGCAACCCACTCGACTTCTTTTGGAATATCTTGAAGAAAAATATGAAGAGCATTTGTATGAGCGCGATGA
AGGTGATAAATGGCGAAACAAAAAGTTTGAATTGGGTTTGGAGTTTCCCAATCTTCCTTATTATATTGAT
GGTGATGTTAAATTAACACAGTCTATGGCCATCATACGTTATATAGCTGACAAGCACAACATGTTGGGTG
GTTGTCCAAAAGAGCGTGCAGAGATTTCAATGCTTGAAGGAGCGGTTTTGGATATTAGATACGGTGTTTC
GAGAATTGCATATAGTAAAGACTTTGAAACTCTCAAAGTTGATTTTCTTAGCAAGCTACCTGAAATGCTG
AAAATGTTCGAAGATCGTTTATGTCATAAAACATATTTAAATGGTGATCATGTAACCCATCCTGACTTCA
TGTTGTATGACGCTCTTGATGTTGTTTTATACATGGACCCAATGTGCCTGGATGCGTTCCCAAAATTAGT
TTGTTTTAAAAAACGTATTGAAGCTATCCCACAAATTGATAAGTACTTGAAATCCAGCAAGTATATAGCA
TGGCCTTTGCAGGGCTGGCAAGCCACGTTTGGTGGTGGCGACCATCCTCCAAAATCGGATCTGGAAGTTC
TGTTCCAGGGGCCCCTGTCCAGCGGTCTGGTTCCGCGTGGTTCCGGTACCGCGGCCCAGCCGGCCGAAAA
TCTGTACTTCCAAGGTCGTCGTGCCTCTGTGGAGCTCGAAATTAACGCTACCCCGAAAGGTTGGTCGTGC
CACTGGGATCGTGATCATCGTCGCTACTTCTATGTCAATGAACAATCAGGTGAAAGCCAGTGGGAATTTC
CGGATGGCGAAGAATAGGCGGCCGCATA
[142 nt withheld, positions 1079-1220]
C
[98 nt withheld, positions 1222-1319]
AGTTTGTACTGGTGACGAAACTCAGTGTCTAGCTAGAGTGGC
[149 nt withheld, positions 1362-1510]
T
[41 nt withheld, positions 1512-1552]
T
[62 nt withheld, positions 1554-1615]
A
[35 nt withheld, positions 1617-1651]
CCTCCCTCAATCGGTTGAATGTCGCCCTTTTGTCTTTGGCGCTGGTAAACCATATGAA
[86 nt withheld, positions 1710-1795]
T
[54 nt withheld, positions 1797-1850]
CTAGCGCCGCCCTATACCTTGTCTGCCTCCCCGCGTTGCGTCGCGGTGCATGGAGCCGGGCCACCTCGAC
CTGAATGGAAGCCGGCGGCACCTCGCTAACGGATTCACCACTCCAAGAATTGGAGCCAATCAATTCTTGC
GGAGAACTGTGAATGCGCAAACCAACCCTTGGCAGAACATATCCATCGCGTCCGCCATCTCCAGCAGCCG
CACGCGGCGCATCTCGGGCAGCGTTGGGTCCTGGCCACGGGTGCGCATGATCGTGCTCCTGTCGTTGAGG
ACCCGGCTAGGCTGGCGGGGTTGCCTTACTGGTTAGCAGAATGAATCACCGATACGCGAGCGAACGTGAA
GCGACTGCTGCTGCAAAACGTCTGCGACCTGAGCAACAACATGAATGGTCTTCGGTTTCCGTGTTTCGTA
AAGTCTGGAAACGCGGAAGTCAGCGCCCTGCACCATTATGTTCCGGATCTGCATCGCAGGATGCTGCTGG
CTACCCTGTGGAACACCTACATCTGTATTAACGAAGCGCTGGCATTGACCCTGAGTGATTTTTCTCTGGT
CCCGCCGCATCCATACCGCCAGTTGTTTACCCTCACAACGTTCCAGTAACCGGGCATGTTCATCATCAGT
AACCCGTATCGTGAGCATCCTCTCTCGTTTCATCGGTATCATTACCCCCATGAACAGAAATCCCCCTTAC
ACGGAGGCATCAGTGACCAAACAGGAAAAAACCGCCCTTAACATGGCCCGCTTTATCAGAAGCCAGACAT
TAACGCTTCTGGAGAAACTCAACGAGCTGGACGCGGATGAACAGGCAGACATCTGTGAATCGCTTCACGA
CCACGCTGATGAGCTTTACCGCAGGATCCGCGAAATTGTAAGCGTTAATATTTTGTTAAAATTCGCGTTA
AATTTTTGTTAAATCAGCTCATTTTTTAACCAATAGGCCGAAATCGGCAAAATCCCTTATAAATCAAAAG
AATAGACCGAGATAGGGT
[37 nt withheld, positions 2849-2885]
AAAGAACGTGGACTCCAACGTCAAAGG
[49 nt withheld, positions 2913-2961]
T
[91 nt withheld, positions 2963-3053]
G
[124 nt withheld, positions 3055-3178]
CGCGGATCCTGCCTCGCGCGTTTCGGTGATGACGGTGAAAACCTCTGACACATGCAGCTCCCGGAGACGG
TCACAGCTTGTCTGTAAGCGGATGCCGGGAGCAGACAAGCCCGTCAGGGCGCGTCAGCGGGTGTTGGCGG
GTGTCGGGGCGCAGCCATGACCCAGTCACGTAGCGATAGCGGAGTGTATACTGGCTTAACTATGCGGCAT
CAGAGCAGATTGTACTGAGAGTGCACCATATGCGGTGTGAAATACCGCACAGATGCGTAAGGAGAAAATA
CCGCATCAGGCGCTCTTCCGCTTCCTCGCTCACTGACTCGCTGCGCTCGGTCGTTCGGCTGCGGCGAGCG
GTATCAGCTCACTCAAAGGCGGTAATACGGTTATCCACAGAATCAGGGGATAACGCAGGAAAGAACATGT
GAGCAAAAGGCCAGCAAAAGGCCAGGAACCGTAAAAAGGCCGCGTTGCTGGCGTTTTTCCATAGGCTCCG
CCCCCCTGACGAGCATCACAAAAATCGACGCTCAAGTCAGAGGTGGCGAAACCCGACAGGACTATAAAGA
TACCAGGGTTTCCCCCTGGAAGCTCCCTCGTGCGCTCTCCTGTTCCGACCCTGCCGCTTACCGGATACCT
GTCCGCCTTTCTCCCTTCGGGAAGCGTGGCGCTTTCTCATAGCTCACGCTGTAGGTATCTCAGTTCGGTG
TAGGTCGTTCGCTCCAAGCTGGGCTGTGTGCACGAACCCCCCGTTCAGCCCGACCGCTGCGCCTTATCCG
GTAACTATCGTCTTGAGTCCAACCCGGTAAGACACGACTTATCGCCACTGGCAGCAGCCACTGGTAACAG
GATTAGCAGAGCGAGGTATGTAGGCGGTGCTACAGAGTTCTTGAAGTGGTGGCCTAACTACGGCTACACT
AGAAGGACAGTATTTGGTATCTGCGCTCTGCTGAAGCCAGTTACCTTCGGAAAAAGAGTTGGTAGCTCTT
GATCCGGCAAACAAACCACCGCTGGTAGCGGTGGTTTTTTTGTTTGCAAGCAGCAGATTACGCGCAGAAA
AAAAGGATCTCAAGAAGATCCTTTGATCTTTTCTACGGGGTCTGACGCTCAGTGGAACGAAAACTCACGT
TAAGGGATTTTGGTCATGAGATTATCAAAAAGGATCTTCACCTAGATCCTTTTAAATTAAAAATGAAGTT
TTAAATCAATCTAAAGTATATATGAGTAAACTTGGTCTGACAGTTACCAATGCTTAATCAGTGAGGCACC
TATCTCAGCGATCTGTCTATTTCGTTCATCCATAGTTGCCTGACTCCCCGTCGTGTAGATAACTACGATA
CGGGAGGGCTTACCATCTGGCCCCAGTGCTGCAATGATACCGCGAGACCCACGCTCACCGGCTCCAGATT
TATCAGCAATAAACCAGCCAGCCGGAAGGGCCGAGCGCAGAAGTGGTCCTGCAACTTTATCCGCCTCCAT
CCAGTCTATTAATTGTTGCCGGGAAGCTAGAGTAAGTAGTTCGCCAGTTAATAGTTTGCGCAACGTTGTT
GCCATTGCTGCAGGCATCGTGGTGTCACGCTCGTCGTTTGGTATGGCTTCATTCAGCTCCGGTTCCCAAC
GATCAAGGCGAGTTACATGATCCCCCATGTTGTGCAAAAAAGCGGTTAGCTCCTTCGGTCCTCCGATCGT
TGTCAGAAGTAAGTTGGCCGCAGTGTTATCACTCATGGTTATGGCAGCACTGCATAATTCTCTTACTGTC
ATGCCATCCGTAAGATGCTTTTCTGTGACTGGTGAGTACTCAACCAAGTCATTCTGAGAATAGTGTATGC
GGCGACCGAGTTGCTCTTGCCCGGCGTCAACACGGGATAATACCGCGCCACATAGCAGAACTTTAAAAGT
GCTCATCATTGGAAAACGTTCTTCGGGGCGAAAACTCTCAAGGATCTTACCGCTGTTGAGATCCAGTTCG
ATGTAACCCACTCGTGCACCCAACTGATCTTCAGCATCTTTTACTTTCACCAGCGTTTCTGGGTGAGCAA
AAACAGGAAGGCAAAATGCCGCAAAAAAGGGAATAAGGGCGACACGGAAATGTTGAATACTCATACTCTT
CCTTTTTCAATATTATTGAAGCATTTATCAGGGTTATTGTCTCATGAGCGGATACATATTTGAATGTATT
TAGAAAAATAAACAAATAGGGGTTCCGCGCACATTTCCCCGAAAAGTGCCACCTGACGTCTAAGAAACCA
TTATTATCATGACATTAACCTATAAAAATAGGCGTATCACGAGGCCCTTTCGTCTTCAAGAATTCCCGAC
ACCATCGAATGGTGCAAAACCTTTCGCGGTATGGCATGATAGCGCCCGGAAGAGAGTCAATTCAGGGTGG
TGAATGTGAAACCAGTAACGTTATACGATGTCGCAGAGTATGCCGGTGTCTCTTATCAGACCGTTTCCCG
CGTGGTGAACCAGGCCAGCCACGTTTCTGCGAAAACGCGGGAAAAAGTGGAAGCGGCGATGGCGGAGCTG
AATTACATTCCCAACCGCGTGGCACAACAACTGGCGGGCAAACAGTCGTTGCTGATTGGCGTTGCCACCT
CCAGTCTGGCCCTGCACGCGCCGTCGCAAATTGTCGCGGCGATTAAATCTCGCGCCGATCAACTGGGTGC
CAGCGTGGTGGTGTCGATGGTAGAACGAAGCGGCGTCGAAGCCTGTAAAGCGGCGGTGCACAATCTTCTC
GCGCAACGCGTCAGTGGGCTGATCATTAACTATCCGCTGGATGACCAGGATGCCATTGCTGTGGAAGCTG
CCTGCACTAATGTTCCGGCGTTATTTCTTGATGTCTCTGACCAGACACCCATCAACAGTATTATTTTCTC
CCATGAAGACGGTACGCGACTGGGCGTGGAGCATCTGGTCGCATTGGGTCACCAGCAAATCGCGCTGTTA
GCGGGCCCATTAAGTTCTGTCTCGGCGCGTCTGCGTCTGGCTGGCTGGCATAAATATCTCACTCGCAATC
AAATTCAGCCGATAGCGGAACGGGAAGGCGACTGGAGTGCCATGTCCGGTTTTCAACAAACCATGCAAAT
GCTGAATGAGGGCATCGTTCCCACTGCGATGCTGGTTGCCAACGATCAGATGGCGCTGGGCGCAATGCGC
GCCATTACCGAGTCCGGGCTGCGCGTTGGTGCGGATATCTCGGTAGTGGGATACGACGATACCGAAGACA
GCTCATGTTATATCCCGCCGTTAACCACCATCAAACAGGATTTTCGCCTGCTGGGGCAAACCAGCGTGGA
CCGCTTGCTGCAACTCTCTCAGGGCCAGGCGGTGAAGGGCAATCAGCTGTTGCCCGTCTCACTGGTGAAA
AGAAAAACCACCCTGGCGCCCAATACGCAAACCGCCTCTCCCCGCGCGTTGGCCGATTCATTAATGCAGC
TGGCACGACAGGTTTCCCGACTGGAAAGCGGGCAGTGAGCGCAACGCAATTAATGTAAGTTAGCTCACTC
ATTAGGCACAATTCTCATGTTTGACAGCTTATCATCGACTGCACGGTGCACCAATGCTTCTGGCGTCAGG
CAGCCATCGGAAGCTGTGGTATGGCTGTGCAGGTCGTAAATCACTGCATAATTCGTGTCGCTCAAGGCGC
ACTCCCGTTCTGGATAATGTTTTTTGCGCCGACATCATAACGGTTCTGGCAAATATTCTGAAATGAGCTG
