>Addgene plasmid #104264 | pHH0103 FNBP4 WW domain #2 | depositor partial sequence | sequence record 197416 | WW domain with linker
GGCCCAGCCGGCCGAAAATCTGTACTTCCAAGGTCGTCGTGCCTCTGTGGAGCTCGAAATTAACGCTACC
CCGAAAGGTTGGTCGTGCCACTGGGATCGTGATCATCGTCGCTACTTCTATGTCAATGAACAATCAGGTG
AAAGCCAGTGGGAATTTCCGGATGGCGAAGAATAGGCGGCCGC
